Addgene plasmid #138908: pPD298 ZF43x13-Compact_EYFP
Purpose: EYFP reporter vector for the ZF43x13-Compact promoter
Depositing lab: Joshua Leonard. Depositing organization: Northwestern University.
Backbone
  Vector backbone: pPD152 Reporter Template v2
  Vector type: Mammalian Expression, Synthetic Biology
Growth in bacteria
  Bacterial resistance: Ampicillin, 100 μg/mL
  Growth temperature: 37°C
  Growth strain: DH5alpha
  Copy number: High Copy
Gene/Insert
  Gene/Insert name: ZF43x13-Compact
  Species: Synthetic
  Promoter: ZF43x13-Compact
  Cloning method: Restriction Enzyme; 5′ cloning site BglII (not destroyed); 3′ cloning site NheI (not destroyed)
  Sequencing primers: 5′ CGACACGGAAATGTTGAATAC; 3′ TAGAAGGCACAGTCGAGG
Terms and licenses: Academic/Nonprofit Terms; Industry Terms: Not Available to Industry
Depositor comments: Leonard Lab plasmid reference number: L1556
How to cite: pPD298 ZF43x13-Compact_EYFP was a gift from Joshua Leonard (Addgene plasmid # 138908 ; http://n2t.net/addgene:138908 ; RRID:Addgene_138908)
