[The description below was written by a language model from this plasmid's Addgene catalogue record and pLannotate feature annotations shown in this document.]
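Description:
pPD298 ZF43x13-Compact_EYFP is a 4.4 kb mammalian expression reporter plasmid for synthetic biology, built on the pPD152 Reporter Template v2 backbone. It is propagated in E. coli as a high-copy plasmid through a ColE1/pUC-type origin and selected with ampicillin via the AmpR β-lactamase gene and its native promoter. An f1 phage origin is also present, along with backbone remnants that include a lac promoter/operator with CAP site and a short lacI fragment.

The payload is a synthetic promoter, ZF43x13-Compact, cloned between retained BglII and NheI sites upstream of an EYFP coding sequence that ends in a bovine growth hormone polyadenylation signal. The feature table annotates only a fragment of a minimal TATA-box promoter just upstream of EYFP; the roughly 230 nt before it, where the synthetic element presumably lies, carry no annotation. The name suggests an array of binding sites for a zinc-finger domain designated ZF43 in a compact arrangement, but the record does not spell out the site number, spacing or cognate factor. A minimal promoter of this kind has low basal activity, so yellow fluorescence should depend on recruitment of a matching transcriptional activator to the upstream sites.

Downstream of the reporter is an SV40 early promoter followed by only a short fragment of the ble (bleomycin/zeocin-binding) gene and an SV40 poly(A) signal. The plasmid therefore appears to lack an intact mammalian selection marker, which fits transient transfection use. Its stated purpose is to serve as the EYFP reporter for the ZF43x13-Compact promoter, giving a fluorescence readout of that promoter's activity in mammalian cells.
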