Features (pLannotate 1.2.2; 16 found; start..end, strand, type, name):
    237..253     +  promoter       minP (fragment): minimal TATA-box promoter with low basal activity
    295..1011    +  CDS            EYFP: EYFP is a basic (constitutively fluorescent) green/yellow fluorescent protein published in 1996, derived from Aequorea victoria. It is reported to be a very rapidly-maturing weak dimer with high acid sensitivity.
   1065..1176    +  polyA_signal   bGH poly(A) signal: bovine growth hormone polyadenylation signal
   1293..1314    +  promoter       SV40 promoter (fragment): SV40 enhancer and early promoter
   1335..1763    +  rep_origin     f1 ori (sequence partly withheld): f1 bacteriophage origin of replication; arrow indicates direction of (+) strand synthesis
   1768..1790    +  promoter       SV40 promoter (fragment): SV40 enhancer and early promoter
   1791..1982    +  promoter       SV40 promoter: SV40 early promoter
   2009..2107    +  CDS            ble (fragment): BLE_KLEPN - Experimental evidence at protein level: Swiss-Prot protein existence level 1. Binding protein with a strong affinity to the bleomycin family of antibiotics. Binds to CL990; an antimitotic-antibiotic compound. From Klebsiella pneumoniae.
   2102..2223    +  polyA_signal   SV40 poly(A) signal: SV40 polyadenylation signal
   2296..2312    -  protein_bind   lac operator: The lac repressor binds to the lac operator to inhibit transcription in E. coli. This inhibition can be relieved by adding lactose or isopropyl-β-D-thiogalactopyranoside (IPTG). lac repressor encoded by lacI
   2320..2350    -  promoter       lac promoter: promoter for the E. coli lac operon
   2365..2386    -  protein_bind   CAP binding site: CAP binding activates transcription in the presence of cAMP. E. coli catabolite activator protein
   2399..2491    -  CDS            lacI (fragment): lac repressor; lacI; The lac repressor binds to the lac operator to inhibit transcription in E. coli. This inhibition can be relieved by adding lactose or isopropyl-β-D-thiogalactopyranoside (IPTG).
   2674..3262    -  rep_origin     ori: high-copy-number ColE1/pMB1/pBR322/pUC origin of replication
   3433..4293    -  CDS            AmpR: β-lactamase; bla; confers resistance to ampicillin, carbenicillin, and related antibiotics
   4294..4398    -  promoter       AmpR promoter: bla
>Addgene plasmid #138908 | pPD298 ZF43x13-Compact_EYFP | addgene full sequence | sequence record 324143 | Addgene NGS Result
GTGCCACCTGACGTCGACGGATCGGGAGATCTGAATTAGAGTGAGGACGATCGGAGTGAGGAAAATTAGA
GTGAGGACGATCGGAGTGAGGATAATTAGAGTGAGGACGATCGGAGTGAGGAAAATTAGAGTGAGGACGA
TCGGAGTGAGGATAATTAGAGTGAGGACGATCGGAGTGAGGAAAATTAGAGTGAGGACGATCGGAGTGAG
GATAATTAGAGTGAGGACGATCCCTCTAGAGGGTATATAATGGGGGCCACTAGTCTACTACCAGAGCTCA
TCGCTAGCGCCACCATGGTGAGCAAGGGCGAGGAGCTGTTCACCGGGGTGGTGCCCATCCTGGTCGAGCT
GGACGGCGACGTAAACGGCCACAAGTTCAGCGTGTCCGGCGAGGGCGAGGGCGATGCCACCTACGGCAAG
CTGACCCTGAAGTTCATCTGCACCACCGGCAAGCTGCCCGTGCCCTGGCCCACCCTCGTGACCACCTTCG
GCTACGGCCTGCAGTGCTTCGCCCGCTACCCCGACCACATGAAGCAGCACGACTTCTTCAAGTCCGCCAT
GCCCGAAGGCTACGTCCAGGAGCGCACCATCTTCTTCAAGGACGACGGCAACTACAAGACCCGCGCCGAG
GTGAAGTTCGAGGGCGACACCCTGGTGAACCGCATCGAGCTGAAGGGCATCGACTTCAAGGAGGACGGCA
ACATCCTGGGGCACAAGCTGGAGTACAACTACAACAGCCACAACGTCTATATCATGGCCGACAAGCAGAA
GAACGGCATCAAGGTGAACTTCAAGATCCGCCACAACATCGAGGACGGCAGCGTGCAGCTCGCCGACCAC
TACCAGCAGAACACCCCCATCGGCGACGGCCCCGTGCTGCTGCCCGACAACCACTACCTGAGCTACCAGT
CCGCCCTGAGCAAAGACCCCAACGAGAAGCGCGATCACATGGTCCTGCTGGAGTTCGTGACCGCCGCCGG
GATCACTCTCGGCATGGACGAGCTGTACAAGTAGGCGGCCGCTCGAGTCTAGAGGGCCCGTTTAAACCCG
CTGATCAGCCTCGACTGTGCCTTCTAGTTGCCAGCCATCTGTTGTTTGCCCCTCCCCCGTGCCTTCCTTG
ACCCTGGAAGGTGCCACTCCCACTGTCCTTTCCTAATAAAATGAGGAAATTGCATCGCATTGTCTGAGTA
GGTGTCATTCTATTCTGGGGGGTGGGGTGGGGCAGGACAGCAAGGGGGAGGATTGGGAAGTCAATAGCAG
GCATGCTGGGGATGCGGTGGGCTCTATGGCTTCTGAGGCGGAAAGAACCAGCTGGGGCTCTAGGGGGTAT
CCCC
[124 nt withheld, positions 1335-1458]
C
[91 nt withheld, positions 1460-1550]
A
[49 nt withheld, positions 1552-1600]
CCTTTGACGTTGGAGTCCACGTTCTTT
[37 nt withheld, positions 1628-1664]
ACCCTATCTCGGTCTATTCTTTTGATTTATAAGGGATTTTGCCGATTTCGGCCTATTGGTTAAAAAATGA
GCTGATTTAACAAAAATTTAACGCGAATTAATTCTGTGGAATGTGTGTCAGTTAGGCTCAATTAGTCAGC
AACCATAGTCCCGCCCCTAACTCCGCCCATCCCGCCCCTAACTCCGCCCAGTTCCGCCCATTCTCCGCCC
CATGGCTGACTAATTTTTTTTATTTATGCAGAGGCCGAGGCCGCCTCTGCCTCTGAGCTATTCCAGAAGT
AGTGAGGAGGCTTTTTTGGAGGCCTAGGCTTTTGCAAAAAGCTCCCGGGAGCTTGTATATCCATTTTCGG
AGGTTGGGCTTCGGAATCGTTTTCCGGGACGCCGGCTGGATGATCCTCCAGCGCGGGGATCTCATGCTGG
AGTTCTTCGCCCACCCCAACTTGTTTATTGCAGCTTATAATGGTTACAAATAAAGCAATAGCATCACAAA
TTTCACAAATAAAGCATTTTTTTCACTGCATTCTAGTTGTGGTTTGTCCAAACTCATCAATGTATCTTAT
CATGTCTGTATACCGTCGACCTCTAGCTAGAGCTTGGCGTAATCATGGTCATAGCTGTTTCCTGTGTGAA
ATTGTTATCCGCTCACAATTCCACACAACATACGAGCCGGAAGCATAAAGTGTAAAGCCTGGGGTGCCTA
ATGAGTGAGCTAACTCACATTAATTGCGTTGCGCTCACTGCCCGCTTTCCAGTCGGGAAACCTGTCGTGC
CAGCTGCATTAATGAATCGGCCAACGCGCGGGGAGAGGCGGTTTGCGTATTGGGCGCTCTTCCGCTTCCT
CGCTCACTGACTCGCTGCGCTCGGTCGTTCGGCTGCGGCGAGCGGTATCAGCTCACTCAAAGGCGGTAAT
ACGGTTATCCACAGAATCAGGGGATAACGCAGGAAAGAACATGTGAGCAAAAGGCCAGCAAAAGGCCAGG
AACCGTAAAAAGGCCGCGTTGCTGGCGTTTTTCCATAGGCTCCGCCCCCCTGACGAGCATCACAAAAATC
GACGCTCAAGTCAGAGGTGGCGAAACCCGACAGGACTATAAAGATACCAGGCGTTTCCCCCTGGAAGCTC
CCTCGTGCGCTCTCCTGTTCCGACCCTGCCGCTTACCGGATACCTGTCCGCCTTTCTCCCTTCGGGAAGC
GTGGCGCTTTCTCATAGCTCACGCTGTAGGTATCTCAGTTCGGTGTAGGTCGTTCGCTCCAAGCTGGGCT
GTGTGCACGAACCCCCCGTTCAGCCCGACCGCTGCGCCTTATCCGGTAACTATCGTCTTGAGTCCAACCC
GGTAAGACACGACTTATCGCCACTGGCAGCAGCCACTGGTAACAGGATTAGCAGAGCGAGGTATGTAGGC
GGTGCTACAGAGTTCTTGAAGTGGTGGCCTAACTACGGCTACACTAGAAGAACAGTATTTGGTATCTGCG
CTCTGCTGAAGCCAGTTACCTTCGGAAAAAGAGTTGGTAGCTCTTGATCCGGCAAACAAACCACCGCTGG
TAGCGGTGGTTTTTTTGTTTGCAAGCAGCAGATTACGCGCAGAAAAAAAGGATCTCAAGAAGATCCTTTG
ATCTTTTCTACGGGGTCTGACGCTCAGTGGAACGAAAACTCACGTTAAGGGATTTTGGTCATGAGATTAT
CAAAAAGGATCTTCACCTAGATCCTTTTAAATTAAAAATGAAGTTTTAAATCAATCTAAAGTATATATGA
GTAAACTTGGTCTGACAGTTACCAATGCTTAATCAGTGAGGCACCTATCTCAGCGATCTGTCTATTTCGT
TCATCCATAGTTGCCTGACTCCCCGTCGTGTAGATAACTACGATACGGGAGGGCTTACCATCTGGCCCCA
GTGCTGCAATGATACCGCGAGATCCACGCTCACCGGCTCCAGATTTATCAGCAATAAACCAGCCAGCCGG
AAGGGCCGAGCGCAGAAGTGGTCCTGCAACTTTATCCGCCTCCATCCAGTCTATTAATTGTTGCCGGGAA
GCTAGAGTAAGTAGTTCGCCAGTTAATAGTTTGCGCAACGTTGTTGCCATTGCTACAGGCATCGTGGTGT
CACGCTCGTCGTTTGGTATGGCTTCATTCAGCTCCGGTTCCCAACGATCAAGGCGAGTTACATGATCCCC
CATGTTGTGCAAAAAAGCGGTTAGCTCCTTCGGTCCTCCGATCGTTGTCAGAAGTAAGTTGGCCGCAGTG
TTATCACTCATGGTTATGGCAGCACTGCATAATTCTCTTACTGTCATGCCATCCGTAAGATGCTTTTCTG
TGACTGGTGAGTACTCAACCAAGTCATTCTGAGAATAGTGTATGCGGCGACCGAGTTGCTCTTGCCCGGC
GTCAATACGGGATAATACCGCGCCACATAGCAGAACTTTAAAAGTGCTCATCATTGGAAAACGTTCTTCG
GGGCGAAAACTCTCAAGGATCTTACCGCTGTTGAGATCCAGTTCGATGTAACCCACTCGTGCACCCAACT
GATCTTCAGCATCTTTTACTTTCACCAGCGTTTCTGGGTGAGCAAAAACAGGAAGGCAAAATGCCGCAAA
AAAGGGAATAAGGGCGACACGGAAATGTTGAATACTCATACTCTTCCTTTTTCAATATTATTGAAGCATT
TATCAGGGTTATTGTCTCATGAGCGGATACATATTTGAATGTATTTAGAAAAATAAACAAATAGGGGTTC
CGCGCACATTTCCCCGAAAA
