>Addgene plasmid #138908 | pPD298 ZF43x13-Compact_EYFP | depositor partial sequence | sequence record 268483 | ZF43x13-Compact
AGATCTGAATTAGAGTGAGGACGATCGGAGTGAGGAAAATTAGAGTGAGGACGATCGGAGTGAGGATAAT
TAGAGTGAGGACGATCGGAGTGAGGAAAATTAGAGTGAGGACGATCGGAGTGAGGATAATTAGAGTGAGG
ACGATCGGAGTGAGGAAAATTAGAGTGAGGACGATCGGAGTGAGGATAATTAGAGTGAGGACGATCCCTC
TAGAGGGTATATAATGGGGGCCACTAGTCTACTACCAGAGCTCATCGCTAGC
